Addgene plasmid #164974: pLVX-NPC1(F503/4A)-FLAG
Purpose: Lentiviral vector for NPC1 expression in mammalian cells
Depositing lab: Roberto Zoncu. Depositing organization: University of California, Berkeley. Publication: NPC1-mTORC1 Signaling Couples Cholesterol Sensing to Organelle Homeostasis and Is a Targetable Pathway in Niemann-Pick Type C. Davis OB, Shin HR, Lim CY, Wu EY, Kukurugya M, Maher CF, Perera RM, Ordonez MP, Zoncu R. Dev Cell. 2020 Dec 7. pii: S1534-5807(20)30925-4. doi: 10.1016/j.devcel.2020.11.016. PubMed 33308480.
Backbone
  Vector backbone: pLVX-AcGFP-N1
  Backbone manufacturer: Clontech
  Backbone size w/o insert (bp): 9519
  Total vector size (bp): 13380
  Vector type: Mammalian Expression, Lentiviral
  Selectable markers: Puromycin
Growth in bacteria
  Bacterial resistance: Ampicillin, 100 μg/mL
  Growth temperature: 37°C
  Growth strain: NEB Stable
  Copy number: High Copy
Gene/Insert
  Gene/Insert name: NPC1
  Species: H. sapiens (human)
  Insert size (bp): 3867
  Mutation: F503A and F504A
  Entrez Gene: NPC1 (a.k.a. NPC, POGZ, SLC65A1)
  Promoter: EF1a
  Tag / fusion protein: FLAG (C terminal on insert)
  Cloning method: Restriction Enzyme; 5′ cloning site EcoRI (not destroyed); 3′ cloning site XmaI (not destroyed)
  Sequencing primers: 5′ TCAAGCCTCAGACAGTGGTTC; 3′ CATGCTCCAGACTGCCTTG
Terms and licenses: Academic/Nonprofit Terms; Industry Terms: Not Available to Industry
How to cite: pLVX-NPC1(F503/4A)-FLAG was a gift from Roberto Zoncu (Addgene plasmid # 164974 ; http://n2t.net/addgene:164974 ; RRID:Addgene_164974)
