[The description below was written by a language model from this plasmid's Addgene catalogue record and pLannotate feature annotations shown in this document.]
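Description:
pLVX-NPC1(F503/4A)-FLAG is an HIV-1-based lentiviral expression plasmid built on Clontech's pLVX-AcGFP-N1 backbone, designed to deliver a mutant human NPC1, the lysosomal cholesterol transporter defective in Niemann-Pick type C disease, into mammalian cells. It is maintained in E. coli through a high-copy ColE1/pUC-type origin and the β-lactamase (AmpR) gene. The sequenced record is about 13.4 kb, consistent with the catalogued size.

The viral portion carries two HIV-1 LTR regions, each annotated as a truncated LTR with adjoining nef-derived sequence. Between them lie the Ψ packaging signal with a gag fragment, the Rev response element for Rev-dependent nuclear export of the genomic RNA, and a cPPT/CTS element that aids nuclear import of the reverse-transcribed genome. Downstream, an EF-1α core promoter with portions of its intron A drives the NPC1 coding sequence, inserted between EcoRI and XmaI sites. According to the catalogue, it carries the F503A and F504A substitutions and a C-terminal FLAG tag. The annotation detects a short match to a FLAG epitope directly after NPC1.

An AcGFP1 coding sequence from the parental backbone is still annotated shortly after the tag. The record does not say whether it is in frame or translated, and the construct name and catalogue describe only a FLAG fusion. A separate mouse PGK promoter expresses puromycin N-acetyltransferase for selection of transduced cells, and a WPRE upstream of the 3' LTR enhances transcript stability and expression. The stated purpose is lentiviral NPC1 expression in mammalian cells, in the context of work on NPC1–mTORC1 signalling and cholesterol sensing. The record does not state the functional consequence of the double mutation.
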