Features (pLannotate 1.2.2; 27 found; start..end, strand, type, name):
     23..138     +  misc_feature   cPPT/CTS: central polypurine tract and central termination sequence of HIV-1 (lacking the first T)
    351..562     +  promoter       EF-1α core promoter: core promoter for human elongation factor EF-1α
    563..676     +  intron         EF-1α intron A (fragment): intron upstream of the start codon of human EF-1α
   1302..1505    +  intron         EF-1α intron A: truncated intron upstream of the start codon of human EF-1α
   1520..1562    +  misc_feature   MCS (fragment): multiple cloning site
   1586..5419    +  CDS            NPC1: NPC1_HUMAN - Experimental evidence at protein level: Swiss-Prot protein existence level 1. (Microbial infection) Acts as an endosomal entry receptor for ebolavirus. From Homo sapiens (Human).
   5420..5439    +  CDS            3xFLAG (fragment): three tandem FLAG® epitope tags, followed by an enterokinase cleavage site
   5475..6194    +  CDS            AcGFP1: Aequorea coerulescens GFP mammalian codon-optimized
   6222..6717    +  promoter       PGK promoter: mouse phosphoglycerate kinase 1 promoter
   6738..7337    +  CDS            PuroR: puromycin N-acetyltransferase; pac from Streptomyces alboniger; confers resistance to puromycin
   7351..7939    +  misc_feature   WPRE: woodchuck hepatitis virus posttranscriptional regulatory element
   7956..8474    +  CDS            nef (fragment): NEF_HV1BR - Experimental evidence at protein level: Swiss-Prot protein existence level 1. Extracellular Nef protein targets CD4(+) T-lymphocytes for apoptosis by interacting with CXCR4 surface receptors (PubMed:14990729). From Human immunodeficiency virus type 1 group M subtype B (isolate BRU/LAI) (HIV-1).
   8522..8779    +  LTR            5' LTR (truncated): truncated 5' long terminal repeat (LTR) from HIV-1
   8930..8952    -  protein_bind   lac operator (fragment): The lac repressor binds to the lac operator to inhibit transcription in E. coli. This inhibition can be relieved by adding lactose or isopropyl-β-D-thiogalactopyranoside (IPTG). lac repressor encoded by lacI
   8956..8986    -  promoter       lac promoter: promoter for the E. coli lac operon
   9001..9022    -  protein_bind   CAP binding site: CAP binding activates transcription in the presence of cAMP. E. coli catabolite activator protein
   9035..9127    -  CDS            lacI (fragment): lac repressor; lacI; The lac repressor binds to the lac operator to inhibit transcription in E. coli. This inhibition can be relieved by adding lactose or isopropyl-β-D-thiogalactopyranoside (IPTG).
   9310..9898    -  rep_origin     ori: high-copy-number ColE1/pMB1/pBR322/pUC origin of replication
  10069..10929   -  CDS            AmpR: β-lactamase; bla; confers resistance to ampicillin, carbenicillin, and related antibiotics
  10930..11034   -  promoter       AmpR promoter: bla
  11082..11216   +  polyA_signal   SV40 poly(A) signal: SV40 polyadenylation signal
  11383..11712   +  CDS            nef (fragment): NEF_HV1BR - Experimental evidence at protein level: Swiss-Prot protein existence level 1. Extracellular Nef protein targets CD4(+) T-lymphocytes for apoptosis by interacting with CXCR4 surface receptors (PubMed:14990729). From Human immunodeficiency virus type 1 group M subtype B (isolate BRU/LAI) (HIV-1).
  11760..12017   +  LTR            5' LTR (truncated): truncated 5' long terminal repeat (LTR) from HIV-1
  12064..12189   +  misc_feature   HIV-1 Ψ: packaging signal of human immunodeficiency virus type 1
  12173..12511   +  CDS            HIV-1 gag (fragment): gag protein from human immunodeficiency virus 1; gag
  12686..12919   +  misc_feature   RRE: The Rev response element (RRE) of HIV-1 allows for Rev-dependent mRNA export from the nucleus to the cytoplasm.
  13296..8       +  CDS            Rev (fragment) (across the origin): human immunodeficiency virus 1 (HIV-1) Rev protein; rev; enhances nuclear export of unspliced and incompletely spliced viral mRNAs
>Addgene plasmid #164974 | pLVX-NPC1(F503/4A)-FLAG | addgene full sequence | sequence record 332447 | Addgene NGS Result
AACGGATCTCGACGGTATCGCCTTTAAAAGAAAAGGGGGGATTGGGGGGTACAGTGCAGGGGAAAGAATA
GTAGACATAATAGCAACAGACATACAAACTAAAGAATTACAAAAACAAATTACAAAAATTCAAAATTTTC
GGGTTTATTACAGGGACAGCAGAGATCCAGTTTATCGATGAGTAATTCATACAAAAGGACTCGCCCCTGC
CTTGGGGAATCCCAGGGACCGTCGTTAAACTCCCACTAACGTAGAACCCAGAGATCGCTGCGTTCCCGCC
CCCTCACCCGCCCGCTCTCGTCATCACTGAGGTGGAGAAGAGCATGCGTGAGGCTCCGGTGCCCGTCAGT
GGGCAGAGCGCACATCGCCCACAGTCCCCGAGAAGTTGGGGGGAGGGGTCGGCAATTGAACCGGTGCCTA
GAGAAGGTGGCGCGGGGTAAACTGGGAAAGTGATGTCGTGTACTGGCTCCGCCTTTTTCCCGAGGGTGGG
GGAGAACCGTATATAAGTGCAGTAGTCGCCGTGAACGTTCTTTTTCGCAACGGGTTTGCCGCCAGAACAC
AGGTAAGTGCCGTGTGTGGTTCCCGCGGGCCTGGCCTCTTTACGGGTTATGGCCCTTGCGTGCCTTGAAT
TACTTCCACGCCCCTGGCTGCAGTACGTGATTCTTGATCCCGAGCTTCGGGTTGGAAGTGGGTGGGAGAG
TTCGAGGCCTTGCGCTTAAGGAGCCCCTTCGCCTCGTGCTTGAGTTGAGGCCTGGCTTGGGCGCTGGGGC
CGCCGCGTGCGAATCTGGTGGCACCTTCGCGCCTGTCTCGCTGCTTTCGATAAGTCTCTAGCCATTTAAA
ATTTTTGATGACCTGCTGCGACGCTTTTTTTCTGGCAAGATAGTCTTGTAAATGCGGGCCAAGATCTGCA
CACTGGTATTTCGGTTTTTGGGGCCGCGGGCGGCGACGGGGCCCGTGCGTCCCAGCGCACATGTTCGGCG
AGGCGGGGCCTGCGAGCGCGGCCACCGAGAATCGGACGGGGGTAGTCTCAAGCTGGCCGGCCTGCTCTGG
TGCCTGGCCTCGCGCCGCCGTGTATCGCCCCGCCCTGGGCGGCAAGGCTGGCCCGGTCGGCACCAGTTGC
GTGAGCGGAAAGATGGCCGCTTCCCGGCCCTGCTGCAGGGAGCTCAAAATGGAGGACGCGGCGCTCGGGA
GAGCGGGCGGGTGAGTCACCCACACAAAGGAAAAGGGCCTTTCCGTCCTCAGCCGTCGCTTCATGTGACT
CCACGGAGTACCGGGCGCCGTCCAGGCACCTCGATTAGTTCTCGAGCTTTTGGAGTACGTCGTCTTTAGG
TTGGGGGGAGGGGTTTTATGCGATGGAGTTTCCCCACACTGAGTGGGTGGAGACTGAAGTTAGGCCAGCT
TGGCACTTGATGTAATTCTCCTTGGAATTTGCCCTTTTTGAGTTTGGATCTTGGTTCATTCTCAAGCCTC
AGACAGTGGTTCAAAGTTTTTTTCTTCCATTTCAGGTGTCGTGAGGATCGCTAGCGCTACCGGACTCAGA
TCTCGAGCTCAAGCTTCGAATTGGATCCACGTGGAATTCGCCACCATGACCGCTAGAGGGCTGGCTCTGG
GGCTGCTGCTGCTGCTGCTGTGCCCCGCTCAGGTGTTCAGTCAGTCTTGCGTGTGGTATGGCGAGTGCGG
CATCGCCTATGGGGACAAGAGGTATAACTGTGAATACTCTGGACCCCCTAAGCCACTGCCCAAAGACGGC
TACGATCTGGTGCAGGAACTGTGCCCAGGATTCTTTTTCGGCAACGTGAGCCTGTGCTGTGACGTGCGGC
AGCTGCAGACCCTGAAGGATAATCTGCAGCTGCCTCTGCAGTTTCTGTCCAGGTGCCCATCTTGTTTTTA
TAACCTGCTGAATCTGTTCTGCGAGCTGACCTGTAGTCCAAGGCAGTCACAGTTCCTGAACGTGACTGCC
ACCGAGGACTACGTCGATCCCGTGACAAACCAGACAAAGACTAATGTCAAAGAACTGCAGTACTATGTGG
GCCAGTCCTTCGCCAACGCTATGTATAATGCTTGCCGAGACGTGGAGGCACCAAGCTCCAATGATAAGGC
CCTGGGGCTGCTGTGCGGAAAAGACGCAGATGCCTGTAACGCTACCAATTGGATCGAATACATGTTTAAC
AAGGATAATGGCCAGGCCCCTTTCACCATTACACCAGTGTTTAGCGACTTCCCCGTCCACGGGATGGAGC
CTATGAACAATGCCACTAAGGGATGCGACGAGTCCGTCGATGAAGTGACCGCTCCTTGCTCCTGTCAGGA
TTGCTCTATCGTGTGCGGGCCTAAACCACAGCCACCACCTCCACCAGCACCATGGACAATTCTGGGACTG
GACGCCATGTATGTGATTATGTGGATCACTTACATGGCCTTTCTGCTGGTCTTTTTCGGCGCATTTTTCG
CCGTGTGGTGTTATCGAAAGCGGTACTTTGTGAGCGAGTACACCCCCATTGACTCCAACATCGCTTTCAG
CGTGAATGCATCCGACAAAGGCGAGGCATCCTGCTGTGATCCCGTGAGCGCCGCTTTCGAAGGGTGCCTG
CGGAGACTGTTTACTCGATGGGGGTCTTTCTGCGTGCGGAACCCCGGATGCGTGATCTTCTTCAGCCTGG
TGTTTATCACCGCCTGTTCTAGTGGGCTGGTGTTCGTCCGAGTGACCACAAATCCAGTGGATCTGTGGAG
CGCCCCATCAAGCCAGGCTCGACTGGAGAAGGAATACTTTGACCAGCATTTCGGACCATTTTTCAGAACA
GAGCAGCTGATCATTAGGGCACCCCTGACTGATAAACACATCTACCAGCCCTATCCTTCTGGAGCCGACG
TGCCTTTCGGCCCTCCACTGGATATCCAGATTCTGCATCAGGTGCTGGACCTGCAGATCGCCATTGAGAA
CATTACCGCTAGCTATGACAATGAAACTGTGACCCTGCAGGATATCTGCCTGGCTCCTCTGAGCCCATAT
AACACTAATTGTACCATTCTGTCCGTCCTGAACTACTTTCAGAATAGCCACTCCGTGCTGGATCATAAGA
AAGGCGACGACGCCGCCGTGTACGCCGACTATCACACCCATTTCCTGTACTGCGTGCGGGCTCCTGCAAG
TCTGAACGACACCTCACTGCTGCACGATCCATGTCTGGGGACATTTGGCGGACCCGTGTTCCCTTGGCTG
GTCCTGGGAGGCTATGACGATCAGAACTACAACAATGCCACCGCCCTGGTCATCACCTTCCCTGTCAACA
ATTACTATAATGATACCGAGAAGCTGCAGAGAGCACAGGCCTGGGAGAAAGAGTTCATCAACTTCGTGAA
GAATTACAAAAACCCAAATCTGACCATTAGTTTCACAGCCGAGCGGAGCATCGAGGACGAACTGAACCGA
GAATCTGACAGTGACGTGTTCACCGTGGTCATTAGCTATGCTATCATGTTCCTGTACATCTCACTGGCAC
TGGGCCATATGAAGAGCTGCAGGCGCCTGCTGGTGGATTCAAAAGTCAGCCTGGGAATTGCCGGCATCCT
GATTGTGCTGTCCTCTGTCGCTTGTAGCCTGGGGGTGTTCTCCTATATTGGACTGCCTCTGACCCTGATC
GTCATTGAAGTGATCCCATTTCTGGTCCTGGCTGTCGGAGTGGACAATATCTTCATTCTGGTGCAGGCAT
ACCAGCGCGACGAGCGACTGCAGGGCGAAACACTGGATCAGCAGCTGGGAAGGGTGCTGGGAGAGGTCGC
TCCATCTATGTTTCTGAGTTCATTCAGTGAAACCGTGGCATTTTTCCTGGGCGCCCTGAGTGTGATGCCA
GCAGTCCACACATTTTCACTGTTCGCTGGGCTGGCAGTGTTTATTGACTTCCTGCTGCAGATCACCTGCT
TTGTGAGCCTGCTGGGCCTGGACATTAAGAGGCAGGAGAAAAACCGCCTGGATATCTTCTGCTGCGTGCG
GGGAGCAGAGGACGGCACATCCGTGCAGGCTTCAGAAAGCTGTCTGTTCAGGTTTTTCAAGAACAGCTAT
TCTCCACTGCTGCTGAAAGACTGGATGCGCCCCATCGTGATTGCAATCTTTGTCGGAGTGCTGAGTTTCT
CAATTGCCGTGCTGAACAAGGTCGACATCGGCCTGGATCAGAGCCTGTCCATGCCCGACGATTCTTACAT
GGTGGATTACTTTAAATCTATCAGTCAGTATCTGCACGCCGGCCCCCCTGTCTACTTCGTGCTGGAGGAA
GGCCATGACTACACTAGCTCCAAGGGGCAGAATATGGTGTGCGGGGGAATGGGATGTAACAATGATTCCC
TGGTGCAGCAGATCTTCAACGCAGCCCAGCTGGACAATTATACAAGGATTGGCTTTGCCCCCTCTAGTTG
GATCGACGATTACTTCGATTGGGTCAAGCCTCAGTCAAGCTGCTGTCGCGTGGACAACATCACAGATCAG
TTTTGCAATGCAAGCGTGGTCGACCCTGCCTGCGTGAGATGTAGGCCACTGACTCCAGAGGGCAAACAGC
GACCACAGGGAGGCGACTTCATGAGATTCCTGCCTATGTTCCTGTCCGACAACCCAAATCCCAAGTGTGG
CAAAGGAGGCCACGCTGCATACTCCTCTGCAGTCAACATCCTGCTGGGACATGGGACCCGAGTGGGAGCC
ACATACTTCATGACATACCACACTGTGCTGCAGACCTCAGCTGACTTCATTGATGCACTGAAGAAAGCCC
GCCTGATCGCTAGCAACGTGACAGAGACTATGGGGATCAATGGATCCGCCTATCGAGTGTTTCCCTACTC
TGTCTTTTACGTGTTCTATGAACAGTACCTGACTATCATTGACGATACCATCTTCAACCTGGGGGTGTCC
CTGGGAGCTATCTTCCTGGTCACTATGGTGCTGCTGGGCTGCGAGCTGTGGTCTGCCGTGATTATGTGCG
CCACCATCGCTATGGTCCTGGTGAATATGTTCGGCGTGATGTGGCTGTGGGGGATCTCTCTGAACGCCGT
CAGTCTGGTGAATCTGGTCATGTCTTGCGGGATTAGTGTGGAGTTTTGTAGCCATATCACTAGAGCTTTC
ACCGTCTCAATGAAGGGAAGCCGGGTGGAAAGAGCAGAGGAAGCTCTGGCACACATGGGAAGTTCAGTGT
TTAGTGGCATTACCCTGACAAAGTTCGGGGGAATCGTGGTCCTGGCCTTTGCTAAGAGCCAGATCTTCCA
GATCTTTTATTTCCGGATGTACCTGGCTATGGTGCTGCTGGGCGCAACACACGGGCTGATTTTCCTGCCC
GTCCTGCTGTCATATATCGGCCCTAGCGTGAACAAGGCAAAAAGCTGCGCCACTGAGGAAAGATACAAGG
GGACTGAGCGAGAGAGACTGCTGAACTTTGACTACAAGGATGACGATGATAAATAACCCGGGCTCATCTA
GAGATCCACCGGTCATGGTGAGCAAGGGCGCCGAGCTGTTCACCGGCATCGTGCCCATCCTGATCGAGCT
GAATGGCGATGTGAATGGCCACAAGTTCAGCGTGAGCGGCGAGGGCGAGGGCGATGCCACCTACGGCAAG
CTGACCCTGAAGTTCATCTGCACCACCGGCAAGCTGCCTGTGCCCTGGCCCACCCTGGTGACCACCCTGA
GCTACGGCGTGCAGTGCTTCTCACGCTACCCCGATCACATGAAGCAGCACGACTTCTTCAAGAGCGCCAT
GCCTGAGGGCTACATCCAGGAGCGCACCATCTTCTTCGAGGATGACGGCAACTACAAGTCGCGCGCCGAG
GTGAAGTTCGAGGGCGATACCCTGGTGAATCGCATCGAGCTGACCGGCACCGATTTCAAGGAGGATGGCA
ACATCCTGGGCAATAAGATGGAGTACAACTACAACGCCCACAATGTGTACATCATGACCGACAAGGCCAA
GAATGGCATCAAGGTGAACTTCAAGATCCGCCACAACATCGAGGATGGCAGCGTGCAGCTGGCCGACCAC
TACCAGCAGAATACCCCCATCGGCGATGGCCCTGTGCTGCTGCCCGATAACCACTACCTGTCCACCCAGA
GCGCCCTGTCCAAGGACCCCAACGAGAAGCGCGATCACATGATCTACTTCGGCTTCGTGACCGCCGCCGC
CATCACCCACGGCATGGATGAGCTGTACAAGTGAGCGGCCGCGACTCTAGATAATTCTACCGGGTAGGGG
AGGCGCTTTTCCCAAGGCAGTCTGGAGCATGCGCTTTAGCAGCCCCGCTGGGCACTTGGCGCTACACAAG
TGGCCTCTGGCCTCGCACACATTCCACATCCACCGGTAGGCGCCAACCGGCTCCGTTCTTTGGTGGCCCC
TTCGCGCCACCTTCTACTCCTCCCCTAGTCAGGAAGTTCCCCCCCGCCCCGCAGCTCGCGTCGTGCAGGA
CGTGACAAATGGAAGTAGCACGTCTCACTAGTCTCGTGCAGATGGACAGCACCGCTGAGCAATGGAAGCG
GGTAGGCCTTTGGGGCAGCGGCCAATAGCAGCTTTGCTCCTTCGCTTTCTGGGCTCAGAGGCTGGGAAGG
GGTGGGTCCGGGGGCTCAGGGGCGGGCTCAGGGGCGGGGCGGGCGCCCGAAGGTCCTCCGGAGGCCCGGC
ATTCTGCACGCTTCAAAAGCGCACGTCTGCCGCGCTGTTCTCCTCTTCCTCATCTCCGGGCCTTTCGACC
TGCAGCCCAAGCTTACCATGACCGAGTACAAGCCCACGGTGCGCCTCGCCACCCGCGACGACGTCCCCAG
GGCCGTACGCACCCTCGCCGCCGCGTTCGCCGACTACCCCGCCACGCGCCACACCGTCGATCCGGACCGC
CACATCGAGCGGGTCACCGAGCTGCAAGAACTCTTCCTCACGCGCGTCGGGCTCGACATCGGCAAGGTGT
GGGTCGCGGACGACGGCGCCGCGGTGGCGGTCTGGACCACGCCGGAGAGCGTCGAAGCGGGGGCGGTGTT
CGCCGAGATCGGCCCGCGCATGGCCGAGTTGAGCGGTTCCCGGCTGGCCGCGCAGCAACAGATGGAAGGC
CTCCTGGCGCCGCACCGGCCCAAGGAGCCCGCGTGGTTCCTGGCCACCGTCGGCGTCTCGCCCGACCACC
AGGGCAAGGGTCTGGGCAGCGCCGTCGTGCTCCCCGGAGTGGAGGCGGCCGAGCGCGCCGGGGTGCCCGC
CTTCCTGGAGACCTCCGCGCCCCGCAACCTCCCCTTCTACGAGCGGCTCGGCTTCACCGTCACCGCCGAC
GTCGAGGTGCCCGAAGGACCGCGCACCTGGTGCATGACCCGCAAGCCCGGTGCCTGACCGCGTCTGGAAC
AATCAACCTCTGGATTACAAAATTTGTGAAAGATTGACTGGTATTCTTAACTATGTTGCTCCTTTTACGC
TATGTGGATACGCTGCTTTAATGCCTTTGTATCATGCTATTGCTTCCCGTATGGCTTTCATTTTCTCCTC
CTTGTATAAATCCTGGTTGCTGTCTCTTTATGAGGAGTTGTGGCCCGTTGTCAGGCAACGTGGCGTGGTG
TGCACTGTGTTTGCTGACGCAACCCCCACTGGTTGGGGCATTGCCACCACCTGTCAGCTCCTTTCCGGGA
CTTTCGCTTTCCCCCTCCCTATTGCCACGGCGGAACTCATCGCCGCCTGCCTTGCCCGCTGCTGGACAGG
GGCTCGGCTGTTGGGCACTGACAATTCCGTGGTGTTGTCGGGGAAGCTGACGTCCTTTCCATGGCTGCTC
GCCTGTGTTGCCACCTGGATTCTGCGCGGGACGTCCTTCTGCTACGTCCCTTCGGCCCTCAATCCAGCGG
ACCTTCCTTCCCGCGGCCTGCTGCCGGCTCTGCGGCCTCTTCCGCGTCTTCGCCTTCGCCCTCAGACGAG
TCGGATCTCCCTTTGGGCCGCCTCCCCGCCTGGAATTAATTCTGCAGTCGAGACCTAGAAAAACATGGAG
CAATCACAAGTAGCAATACAGCAGCTACCAATGCTGATTGTGCCTGGCTAGAAGCACAAGAGGAGGAGGA
GGTGGGTTTTCCAGTCACACCTCAGGTACCTTTAAGACCAATGACTTACAAGGCAGCTGTAGATCTTAGC
CACTTTTTAAAAGAAAAGAGGGGACTGGAAGGGCTAATTCACTCCCAACGAAGACAAGATATCCTTGATC
TGTGGATCTACCACACACAAGGCTACTTCCCTGATTAGCAGAACTACACACCAGGGCCAGGGGTCAGATA
TCCACTGACCTTTGGATGGTGCTACAAGCTAGTACCAGTTGAGCCAGATAAGGTAGAAGAGGCCAATAAA
GGAGAGAACACCAGCTTGTTACACCCTGTGAGCCTGCATGGGATGGATGACCCGGAGAGAGAAGTGTTAG
AGTGGAGGTTTGACAGCCGCCTAGCATTTCATCACGTGGCCCGAGAGCTGCATCCGGAGTACTTCAAGAA
CTGCTGATATCGAGCTTGCTACAAGGGACTTTCCGCTGGGGACTTTCCAGGGAGGCGTGGCCTGGGCGGG
ACTGGGGAGTGGCGAGCCCTCAGATCCTGCATATAAGCAGCTGCTTTTTGCCTGTACTGGGTCTCTCTGG
TTAGACCAGATCTGAGCCTGGGAGCTCTCTGGCTAACTAGGGAACCCACTGCTTAAGCCTCAATAAAGCT
TGCCTTGAGTGCTTCAAGTAGTGTGTGCCCGTCTGTTGTGTGACTCTGGTAACTAGAGATCCCTCAGACC
CTTTTAGTCAGTGTGGAAAATCTCTAGCAGTAGTAGTTCATGTCATCTTATTATTCAGTATTTATAACTT
GCAAAGAAATGAATATCAGAGAGTGAGAGGCCTTGACATTGCTAGCGTTTTACCGTCGACCTCTAGCTAG
AGCTTGGCGTAATCATGGTCATAGCTGTTTCCTGTGTGAAATTGTTATCCGCTCACAATTCCACACAACA
TACGAGCCGGAAGCATAAAGTGTAAAGCCTGGGGTGCCTAATGAGTGAGCTAACTCACATTAATTGCGTT
GCGCTCACTGCCCGCTTTCCAGTCGGGAAACCTGTCGTGCCAGCTGCATTAATGAATCGGCCAACGCGCG
GGGAGAGGCGGTTTGCGTATTGGGCGCTCTTCCGCTTCCTCGCTCACTGACTCGCTGCGCTCGGTCGTTC
GGCTGCGGCGAGCGGTATCAGCTCACTCAAAGGCGGTAATACGGTTATCCACAGAATCAGGGGATAACGC
AGGAAAGAACATGTGAGCAAAAGGCCAGCAAAAGGCCAGGAACCGTAAAAAGGCCGCGTTGCTGGCGTTT
TTCCATAGGCTCCGCCCCCCTGACGAGCATCACAAAAATCGACGCTCAAGTCAGAGGTGGCGAAACCCGA
CAGGACTATAAAGATACCAGGCGTTTCCCCCTGGAAGCTCCCTCGTGCGCTCTCCTGTTCCGACCCTGCC
GCTTACCGGATACCTGTCCGCCTTTCTCCCTTCGGGAAGCGTGGCGCTTTCTCATAGCTCACGCTGTAGG
TATCTCAGTTCGGTGTAGGTCGTTCGCTCCAAGCTGGGCTGTGTGCACGAACCCCCCGTTCAGCCCGACC
GCTGCGCCTTATCCGGTAACTATCGTCTTGAGTCCAACCCGGTAAGACACGACTTATCGCCACTGGCAGC
AGCCACTGGTAACAGGATTAGCAGAGCGAGGTATGTAGGCGGTGCTACAGAGTTCTTGAAGTGGTGGCCT
AACTACGGCTACACTAGAAGAACAGTATTTGGTATCTGCGCTCTGCTGAAGCCAGTTACCTTCGGAAAAA
GAGTTGGTAGCTCTTGATCCGGCAAACAAACCACCGCTGGTAGCGGTGGTTTTTTTGTTTGCAAGCAGCA
GATTACGCGCAGAAAAAAAGGATCTCAAGAAGATCCTTTGATCTTTTCTACGGGGTCTGACGCTCAGTGG
AACGAAAACTCACGTTAAGGGATTTTGGTCATGAGATTATCAAAAAGGATCTTCACCTAGATCCTTTTAA
ATTAAAAATGAAGTTTTAAATCAATCTAAAGTATATATGAGTAAACTTGGTCTGACAGTTACCAATGCTT
AATCAGTGAGGCACCTATCTCAGCGATCTGTCTATTTCGTTCATCCATAGTTGCCTGACTCCCCGTCGTG
TAGATAACTACGATACGGGAGGGCTTACCATCTGGCCCCAGTGCTGCAATGATACCGCGAGACCCACGCT
CACCGGCTCCAGATTTATCAGCAATAAACCAGCCAGCCGGAAGGGCCGAGCGCAGAAGTGGTCCTGCAAC
TTTATCCGCCTCCATCCAGTCTATTAATTGTTGCCGGGAAGCTAGAGTAAGTAGTTCGCCAGTTAATAGT
TTGCGCAACGTTGTTGCCATTGCTACAGGCATCGTGGTGTCACGCTCGTCGTTTGGTATGGCTTCATTCA
GCTCCGGTTCCCAACGATCAAGGCGAGTTACATGATCCCCCATGTTGTGCAAAAAAGCGGTTAGCTCCTT
CGGTCCTCCGATCGTTGTCAGAAGTAAGTTGGCCGCAGTGTTATCACTCATGGTTATGGCAGCACTGCAT
AATTCTCTTACTGTCATGCCATCCGTAAGATGCTTTTCTGTGACTGGTGAGTACTCAACCAAGTCATTCT
GAGAATAGTGTATGCGGCGACCGAGTTGCTCTTGCCCGGCGTCAATACGGGATAATACCGCGCCACATAG
CAGAACTTTAAAAGTGCTCATCATTGGAAAACGTTCTTCGGGGCGAAAACTCTCAAGGATCTTACCGCTG
TTGAGATCCAGTTCGATGTAACCCACTCGTGCACCCAACTGATCTTCAGCATCTTTTACTTTCACCAGCG
TTTCTGGGTGAGCAAAAACAGGAAGGCAAAATGCCGCAAAAAAGGGAATAAGGGCGACACGGAAATGTTG
AATACTCATACTCTTCCTTTTTCAATATTATTGAAGCATTTATCAGGGTTATTGTCTCATGAGCGGATAC
ATATTTGAATGTATTTAGAAAAATAAACAAATAGGGGTTCCGCGCACATTTCCCCGAAAAGTGCCACCTG
ACGTCGACGGATCGGGAGATCAACTTGTTTATTGCAGCTTATAATGGTTACAAATAAAGCAATAGCATCA
CAAATTTCACAAATAAAGCATTTTTTTCACTGCATTCTAGTTGTGGTTTGTCCAAACTCATCAATGTATC
TTATCATGTCTGGATCAACTGGATAACTCAAGCTAACCAAAATCATCCCAAACTTCCCACCCCATACCCT
ATTACCACTGCCAATTACCTGTGGTTTCATTTACTCTAAACCTGTGATTCCTCTGAATTATTTTCATTTT
AAAGAAATTGTATTTGTTAAATATGTACTACAAACTTAGTAGTTGGAAGGGCTAATTCACTCCCAAAGAA
GACAAGATATCCTTGATCTGTGGATCTACCACACACAAGGCTACTTCCCTGATTAGCAGAACTACACACC
AGGGCCAGGGGTCAGATATCCACTGACCTTTGGATGGTGCTACAAGCTAGTACCAGTTGAGCCAGATAAG
GTAGAAGAGGCCAATAAAGGAGAGAACACCAGCTTGTTACACCCTGTGAGCCTGCATGGGATGGATGACC
CGGAGAGAGAAGTGTTAGAGTGGAGGTTTGACAGCCGCCTAGCATTTCATCACGTGGCCCGAGAGCTGCA
TCCGGAGTACTTCAAGAACTGCTGATATCGAGCTTGCTACAAGGGACTTTCCGCTGGGGACTTTCCAGGG
AGGCGTGGCCTGGGCGGGACTGGGGAGTGGCGAGCCCTCAGATCCTGCATATAAGCAGCTGCTTTTTGCC
TGTACTGGGTCTCTCTGGTTAGACCAGATCTGAGCCTGGGAGCTCTCTGGCTAACTAGGGAACCCACTGC
TTAAGCCTCAATAAAGCTTGCCTTGAGTGCTTCAAGTAGTGTGTGCCCGTCTGTTGTGTGACTCTGGTAA
CTAGAGATCCCTCAGACCCTTTTAGTCAGTGTGGAAAATCTCTAGCAGTGGCGCCCGAACAGGGACTTGA
AAGCGAAAGGGAAACCAGAGGAGCTCTCTCGACGCAGGACTCGGCTTGCTGAAGCGCGCACGGCAAGAGG
CGAGGGGCGGCGACTGGTGAGTACGCCAAAAATTTTGACTAGCGGAGGCTAGAAGGAGAGAGATGGGTGC
GAGAGCGTCAGTATTAAGCGGGGGAGAATTAGATCGCGATGGGAAAAAATTCGGTTAAGGCCAGGGGGAA
AGAAAAAATATAAATTAAAACATATAGTATGGGCAAGCAGGGAGCTAGAACGATTCGCAGTTAATCCTGG
CCTGTTAGAAACATCAGAAGGCTGTAGACAAATACTGGGACAGCTACAACCATCCCTTCAGACAGGATCA
GAAGAACTTAGATCATTATATAATACAGTAGCAACCCTCTATTGTGTGCATCAAAGGATAGAGATAAAAG
ACACCAAGGAAGCTTTAGACAAGATAGAGGAAGAGCAAAACAAAAGTAAGACCACCGCACAGCAAGCGGC
CGGCCGCTGATCTTCAGACCTGGAGGAGGAGATATGAGGGACAATTGGAGAAGTGAATTATATAAATATA
AAGTAGTAAAAATTGAACCATTAGGAGTAGCACCCACCAAGGCAAAGAGAAGAGTGGTGCAGAGAGAAAA
AAGAGCAGTGGGAATAGGAGCTTTGTTCCTTGGGTTCTTGGGAGCAGCAGGAAGCACTATGGGCGCAGCG
TCAATGACGCTGACGGTACAGGCCAGACAATTATTGTCTGGTATAGTGCAGCAGCAGAACAATTTGCTGA
GGGCTATTGAGGCGCAACAGCATCTGTTGCAACTCACAGTCTGGGGCATCAAGCAGCTCCAGGCAAGAAT
CCTGGCTGTGGAAAGATACCTAAAGGATCAACAGCTCCTGGGGATTTGGGGTTGCTCTGGAAAACTCATT
TGCACCACTGCTGTGCCTTGGAATGCTAGTTGGAGTAATAAATCTCTGGAACAGATTTGGAATCACACGA
CCTGGATGGAGTGGGACAGAGAAATTAACAATTACACAAGCTTAATACACTCCTTAATTGAAGAATCGCA
AAACCAGCAAGAAAAGAATGAACAAGAATTATTGGAATTAGATAAATGGGCAAGTTTGTGGAATTGGTTT
AACATAACAAATTGGCTGTGGTATATAAAATTATTCATAATGATAGTAGGAGGCTTGGTAGGTTTAAGAA
TAGTTTTTGCTGTACTTTCTATAGTGAATAGAGTTAGGCAGGGATATTCACCATTATCGTTTCAGACCCA
CCTCCCAACCCCGAGGGGACCCGACAGGCCCGAAGGAATAGAAGAAGAAGGTGGAGAGAGAGACAGAGAC
AGATCCATTCGATTAGTG
